Addgene plasmid #87764: pCZGY2840
Purpose: Pmec-4-PH::miniSOG, expression of membrane targeted PH-miniSOG in mechanosensory neurons
Depositing lab: Andrew Chisholm. Depositing organization: University of California, San Diego (UCSD). Publication: Highly efficient optogenetic cell ablation in C. elegans using membrane-targeted miniSOG. Xu S, Chisholm AD. Sci Rep. 2016 Feb 10;6:21271. doi: 10.1038/srep21271. PubMed 26861262.
Backbone
  Vector backbone: Gateway Final LR Clone
  Backbone size w/o insert (bp): 2900
  Total vector size (bp): 5247
  Vector type: Worm Expression
Growth in bacteria
  Bacterial resistance: Ampicillin, 100 μg/mL
  Growth temperature: 37°C
  Growth strain: DH5alpha
  Copy number: Unknown
Gene/Insert
  Gene/Insert name: Pmec-4-PH-miniSOG
  Species: C. elegans (nematode), Synthetic
  Insert size (bp): 2300
  Promoter: Pmec-4
  Tag / fusion protein: PH
  Cloning method: Gateway Cloning
  Sequencing primers: 5′ tgtaaaacgacggccagt; 3′ caggaaacagctatgaccatg
Terms and licenses: Academic/Nonprofit Terms; Industry Terms: Not Available to Industry
How to cite: pCZGY2840 was a gift from Andrew Chisholm (Addgene plasmid # 87764 ; http://n2t.net/addgene:87764 ; RRID:Addgene_87764)
