[The description below was written by a language model from this plasmid's Addgene catalogue record and pLannotate feature annotations shown in this document.]
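Description:
pCZGY2840 is a C. elegans expression plasmid of about 5.2 kb, produced as a final Gateway LR clone. It drives a membrane-targeted form of the photosensitizer miniSOG in the touch receptor (mechanosensory) neurons. In E. coli it is maintained through a high-copy ColE1/pUC-type origin and selected with ampicillin via the β-lactamase gene and its native promoter. Residual lac promoter, operator and CAP-site sequences, along with short lacI, rop and bom fragments, are remnants of the cloning backbone rather than functional parts of the worm cassette.

The payload is recorded as Pmec-4-PH-miniSOG. The mec-4 promoter is not itself annotated, but it presumably occupies the region between the lac elements and the attB1 site; the short "CAP1" hit there is most likely a spurious similarity match. Between attB1 and attB2 sits the open reading frame. It begins with a fragment of rat phospholipase C delta 1 corresponding to its pleckstrin homology (PH) domain, which binds phosphatidylinositol 4,5-bisphosphate and so tethers the fusion to the plasma membrane. This is followed directly by miniSOG, a small flavin-binding protein derived from an Arabidopsis phototropin domain that generates reactive oxygen species under blue light. Downstream of attB2 is unannotated sequence containing a short aex-5 match; it may hold a worm 3' UTR, though the record does not identify one.

The associated work concerns efficient optogenetic cell ablation using membrane-targeted miniSOG. This construct would be introduced as a transgene so that blue-light illumination selectively damages or kills the mec-4-expressing touch neurons.
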