Features (pLannotate 1.2.2; 15 found; start..end, strand, type, name):
    152..740     +  rep_origin     ori: high-copy-number ColE1/pMB1/pBR322/pUC origin of replication
    923..1015    +  CDS            lacI (fragment): lac repressor; lacI; The lac repressor binds to the lac operator to inhibit transcription in E. coli. This inhibition can be relieved by adding lactose or isopropyl-β-D-thiogalactopyranoside (IPTG).
   1028..1049    +  protein_bind   CAP binding site: CAP binding activates transcription in the presence of cAMP. E. coli catabolite activator protein
   1064..1094    +  promoter       lac promoter: promoter for the E. coli lac operon
   1102..1118    +  protein_bind   lac operator: The lac repressor binds to the lac operator to inhibit transcription in E. coli. This inhibition can be relieved by adding lactose or isopropyl-β-D-thiogalactopyranoside (IPTG). lac repressor encoded by lacI
   1344..1607    +  CDS            CAP1 (fragment): CAP1_BOVIN - Experimental evidence at transcript level: Swiss-Prot protein existence level 2. Directly regulates filament dynamics and has been implicated in a number of complex developmental and morphological processes, including mRNA localization and the establishment of cell polarity. From Bos taurus (Bovine).
   2293..2317    +  protein_bind   attB1: mutant version of attB; recombination site for the Gateway® BP reaction BP Clonase™
   2342..2737    +  CDS            Plcd1 (fragment): PLCD1_RAT - Experimental evidence at protein level: Swiss-Prot protein existence level 1. The production of the second messenger molecules diacylglycerol (DAG) and inositol 1,4,5-trisphosphate (IP3) is mediated by activated phosphatidylinositol-specific phospholipase C enzymes (PubMed:16000311). Essential for trophoblast and placental development (By similarity). Binds phosphatidylinositol 4,5-bisphosphate (By similarity). From Rattus norvegicus (Rat).
   2744..3058    +  CDS            miniSOG: miniSOG is a basic (constitutively fluorescent) cyan fluorescent protein published in 2011, derived from Arabidopsis thaliana. It requires the cofactor flavin for fluorescence.
   3085..3109    -  protein_bind   attB2: mutant version of attB; recombination site for the Gateway® BP reaction BP Clonase™
   3643..3795    +  CDS            aex-5 (fragment): AEX5_CAEEL - Also known as kpc-3 From Caenorhabditis elegans.
   3922..3957    +  CDS            rop (fragment): Rop protein, which maintains plasmids at low copy number; rop
   4059..4158    +  misc_feature   bom (fragment): basis of mobility region from pBR322
   4256..4360    +  promoter       AmpR promoter: bla
   4361..5221    +  CDS            AmpR: β-lactamase; bla; confers resistance to ampicillin, carbenicillin, and related antibiotics
>Addgene plasmid #87764 | pCZGY2840 | addgene full sequence | sequence record 174823 | Addgene NGS Result
CATATATACTTTAGATTGATTTAAAACTTCATTTTTAATTTAAAAGGATCTAGGTGAAGATCCTTTTTGA
TAATCTCATGACCAAAATCCCTTAACGTGAGTTTTCGTTCCACTGAGCGTCAGACCCCGTAGAAAAGATC
AAAGGATCTTCTTGAGATCCTTTTTTTCTGCGCGTAATCTGCTGCTTGCAAACAAAAAAACCACCGCTAC
CAGCGGTGGTTTGTTTGCCGGATCAAGAGCTACCAACTCTTTTTCCGAAGGTAACTGGCTTCAGCAGAGC
GCAGATACCAAATACTGTTCTTCTAGTGTAGCCGTAGTTAGGCCACCACTTCAAGAACTCTGTAGCACCG
CCTACATACCTCGCTCTGCTAATCCTGTTACCAGTGGCTGCTGCCAGTGGCGATAAGTCGTGTCTTACCG
GGTTGGACTCAAGACGATAGTTACCGGATAAGGCGCAGCGGTCGGGCTGAACGGGGGGTTCGTGCACACA
GCCCAGCTTGGAGCGAACGACCTACACCGAACTGAGATACCTACAGCGTGAGCTATGAGAAAGCGCCACG
CTTCCCGAAGGGAGAAAGGCGGACAGGTATCCGGTAAGCGGCAGGGTCGGAACAGGAGAGCGCACGAGGG
AGCTTCCAGGGGGAAACGCCTGGTATCTTTATAGTCCTGTCGGGTTTCGCCACCTCTGACTTGAGCGTCG
ATTTTTGTGATGCTCGTCAGGGGGGCGGAGCCTATGGAAAAACGCCAGCAACGCGGCCTTTTTACGGTTC
CTGGCCTTTTGCTGGCCTTTTGCTCACATGTTCTTTCCTGCGTTATCCCCTGATTCTGTGGATAACCGTA
TTACCGCCTTTGAGTGAGCTGATACCGCTCGCCGCAGCCGAACGACCGAGCGCAGCGAGTCAGTGAGCGA
GGAAGCGGAAGAGCGCCCAATACGCAAACCGCCTCTCCCCGCGCGTTGGCCGATTCATTAATGCAGCTGG
CACGACAGGTTTCCCGACTGGAAAGCGGGCAGTGAGCGCAACGCAATTAATGTGAGTTAGCTCACTCATT
AGGCACCCCAGGCTTTACACTTTATGCTTCCGGCTCGTATGTTGTGTGGAATTGTGAGCGGATAACAATT
TCACACAGGAAACAGCTATGACCATGATTACGCCAAGCTTCAATACAAGCTCAAATACAATACTATTTTT
TTTCCGTCTGAACATAAAATTAGTTTCTAAATAAAAAATGTGAAAATAAATATTTGGTTTTAATCGTTAA
AATCTTCCAAATTACTAATAAAGTTCAGTCAACTATATGCTTCGAAATTCACTGAATCTATTATTGTTAT
TAATTTTTAGACCCTTGGAGAGCTCCCAACTCTTTCAATCCAGAAGACTGATGGATGCCAGGTGTACTTG
TCAAAGGTGGCTCAAGGATGCGAGATTGTCACTTCCAAATCCAGTGAGATGAACATCTCCGTGCAAACCA
ATGATGATGGGGATTATGTAAGTTTTTCGGATTGTAGAACCCAATCTAAATTTCCTTTTCAGTCGGAGTT
CCCGGTTCCGGAGCAGTTCAAGACAACTTTTGTCAATGGCAAGCTAGTCACTGTCGTCTCGGACATTTGC
TAAATCTTCTCACGTCATAACCTTATTTTTCAACTTCATGAACTATCCCCTCGAACTTTTTTATTTGTCC
CTGTCTACAATTCTTTATAAGCAATTGAGACACACTTTGCTTTATTAAATAATACCGATTTTGTTTTGTA
TATGCCTTGACTGGTGCTCAACTATTTTTATTGAAAAAATTACTTTTTACTGTCTCGTCGAATAAAAGTG
ATCCCTTCCAAAAAATAGTTATTCATGTTTGAAGGTTTGTGATCGTAGAACAATTGCACCGAATGTAGTG
TAAAAAAAATTCCAGAATGTTCAAATACATTTCCACCCTCACCAGAACATCTCAAACACCAGGCACATTT
CAACACACTTTCATGGATCTTATCTTGCCTCAAAACCATCAGCTTTCTTCTCATTCTACAAGTATGAAAC
AATCTACTATTCTATACATTTATAATGTAATGGAACCATGTGAAGACATGAGCAAGATCATTGTCGTCAG
CGACTACCCCTCCTTCATTTTTCTTAGAGTATCAGTTTGCTAATGCTATTTTTTTTATCGCTATCAAGTT
ATAGAGGATCCCCGGGATTGGCCAAAGGACCCAAAGGTATGTTTCGAATGATACTAACATAACATAGAAC
ATTTTCAGGAGGACCCTTGCTTGGAGGGTACCGCTAGCGTCGACGGTACATCACAAGTTTGTACAAAAAA
GCAGGCTCCGAATTCGCCCTTCGGATCCAGATCTATGCACGGGCTCCAGGATGACCCGGACCTTCAGGCC
CTTCTGAAGGGCAGCCAGCTTCTGAAGGTGAAGTCCAGCTCGTGGCGTAGGGAACGCTTCTACAAGCTAC
AGGAGGACTGCAAGACCATCTGGCAGGAATCTCGAAAGGTCATGAGGTCCCCGGAGTCGCAGCTGTTCTC
CATCGAGGACATTCAGGAGGTACGGATGGGACACCGCACAGAAGGCCTGGAGAAGTTTGCCCGAGACATC
CCCGAGGATCGATGCTTCTCCATTGTCTTCAAGGACCAGCGCAACACCCTAGACCTCATTGCCCCATCAC
CAGCTGACGCTCAGCACTGGGTGCAGGGCCTGCGCAAGATCATCCACCACTCCGGCTCCATGGACCAGCG
GCAGAAGACTAGTGAGAAAAGTTTCGTGATAACTGATCCACGGCTGCCAGACAATCCCATCATCTTCGCA
TCCGATGGCTTCCTGGAGCTGACCGAGTATTCCAGAGAGGAGATCCTGGGCCGCAATGGCCGCTTTCTGC
AGGGACCAGAGACAGACCAGGCCACAGTGCAGAAGATTCGCGATGCCATTAGAGATCAGCGCGAGATTAC
CGTGCAGCTGATAAACTACACAAAAAGCGGGAAGAAATTCTGGAACCTCCTGCACCTCCAGCCCATGAGG
GACCAGAAGGGTGAGCTCCAGTATTTCATCGGAGTGCAGCTGGATGGATGACTCGAGTAACAAGGGCGAA
TTCGACCCAGCTTTCTTGTACAAAGTGGTGATGTACCATGGTATTGATATCTGAGCTCCGCATCGGCCGC
TGTCATCAGATCGCCATCTCGCGCCCGTGCCTCTGACTTCTAAGTCCAATTACTCTTCAACATCCCTACA
TGCTCTTTCTCCCTGTGCTCCCACCCCCTATTTTTGTTATTATCAAAAAACTTCTCTTAATTTCTTTGTT
TTTTAGCTTCTTTTAAGTCACCTCTAACAATGAAATTGTGTAGATTCAAAAATAGAATTAATTCGTAATA
AAAAGTCGAAAAAAATTGTGCTCCCTCCCCCCATTAATAATAATTCTATCCCAAAATCTACACAATGTTC
TGTGTACACTTCTTATGTTTTTTACTTCTGATAAATTTTTTTGAAACATCATAGAAAAAACCGCACACAA
AATACCTTATCATATGTTACGTTTCAGTTTATGACCGCAATTTTTATTTCTTCGCACGTCTGGGCCTCTC
ATGACGTCAAATCATGCTCATCGTGAAAAAGTTTTGGAGTATTTTTGGAATTTTTCAATCAAGTGAAAGT
TTATGAAATTAATTTTCCTGCTTTTGCTTTTTGGGGTTTCCCCTATTGTTTGTCAAGATTTCGAGGACGG
CGTTTTTCTTGCTAAAATCACAAGTATTGATGAGCACGATGCAAGAAAGATCGGAAGAAGGTTTGGGTTT
GAGGCTCAGTGGAAGGTGAGTAGAAGTTGATAATTTGAAAGTGGAGTAGTGTCTATGGGGTTTTTGCCTT
AAATGACAGAATACATTCCCAATATACCAAACATAACTGTTTCTACTAGTCGGCCGTACGGGCCCTTTCG
TCTCGCGCGTTTCGGTGATGACGGTGAAAACCTCTGACACATGCAGCTCCCGGAGACGGTCACAGCTTGT
CTGTAAGCGGATGCCGGGAGCAGACAAGCCCGTCAGGGCGCGTCAGCGGGTGTTGGCGGGTGTCGGGGCT
GGCTTAACTATGCGGCATCAGAGCAGATTGTACTGAGAGTGCACCATATGCGGTGTGAAATACCGCACAG
ATGCGTAAGGAGAAAATACCGCATCAGGCGGCCTTAAGGGCCTCGTGATACGCCTATTTTTATAGGTTAA
TGTCATGATAATAATGGTTTCTTAGACGTCAGGTGGCACTTTTCGGGGAAATGTGCGCGGAACCCCTATT
TGTTTATTTTTCTAAATACATTCAAATATGTATCCGCTCATGAGACAATAACCCTGATAAATGCTTCAAT
AATATTGAAAAAGGAAGAGTATGAGTATTCAACATTTCCGTGTCGCCCTTATTCCCTTTTTTGCGGCATT
TTGCCTTCCTGTTTTTGCTCACCCAGAAACGCTGGTGAAAGTAAAAGATGCTGAAGATCAGTTGGGTGCA
CGAGTGGGTTACATCGAACTGGATCTCAACAGCGGTAAGATCCTTGAGAGTTTTCGCCCCGAAGAACGTT
TTCCAATGATGAGCACTTTTAAAGTTCTGCTATGTGGCGCGGTATTATCCCGTATTGACGCCGGGCAAGA
GCAACTCGGTCGCCGCATACACTATTCTCAGAATGACTTGGTTGAGTACTCACCAGTCACAGAAAAGCAT
CTTACGGATGGCATGACAGTAAGAGAATTATGCAGTGCTGCCATAACCATGAGTGATAACACTGCGGCCA
ACTTACTTCTGACAACGATCGGAGGACCGAAGGAGCTAACCGCTTTTTTGCACAACATGGGGGATCATGT
AACTCGCCTTGATCGTTGGGAACCGGAGCTGAATGAAGCCATACCAAACGACGAGCGTGACACCACGATG
CCTGTAGCAATGGCAACAACGTTGCGCAAACTATTAACTGGCGAACTACTTACTCTAGCTTCCCGGCAAC
AATTAATAGACTGGATGGAGGCGGATAAAGTTGCAGGACCACTTCTGCGCTCGGCCCTTCCGGCTGGCTG
GTTTATTGCTGATAAATCTGGAGCCGGTGAGCGTGGGTCTCGCGGTATCATTGCAGCACTGGGGCCAGAT
GGTAAGCCCTCCCGTATCGTAGTTATCTACACGACGGGGAGTCAGGCAACTATGGATGAACGAAATAGAC
AGATCGCTGAGATAGGTGCCTCACTGATTAAGCATTGGTAACTGTCAGACCAAGTTTACT
